Addgene plasmid #59843: pJK_proK1_amiE
Purpose: Constitutively expresses AmiE with proK1 promoter
Depositing lab: Timothy Whitehead. Depositing organization: Michigan State University. Publication: The Interrelationship between Promoter Strength, Gene Expression, and Growth Rate. Bienick MS, Young KW, Klesmith JR, Detwiler EE, Tomek KJ, Whitehead TA. PLoS One. 2014 Oct 6;9(10):e109105. doi: 10.1371/journal.pone.0109105. eCollection 2014. PubMed 25286161.
Backbone
  Vector backbone: pET-29b(+)
  Backbone manufacturer: Novagen
  Backbone size w/o insert (bp): 3582
  Total vector size (bp): 4605
  Modifications to backbone: Deletion of lacI, lacO, and T7 promoter by cloning proB in-between BglI and XbaI. Removal of the kanamycin resistance gene and insertion of the beta-lactamase (AmpR) gene from pET-22b.
  Vector type: Bacterial Expression
Growth in bacteria
  Bacterial resistance: Ampicillin, 100 μg/mL
  Growth temperature: 37°C
  Growth strain: XL1 Blue
  Copy number: High Copy
Gene/Insert
  Gene/Insert name: ALIPHATIC AMIDASE (alt name: amiE)
  Insert size (bp): 1024
  Entrez Gene: amiE (a.k.a. PA3366)
  Promoter: proK1
  Tag / fusion protein: 6x-His (C terminal on backbone)
  Cloning method: Restriction Enzyme; 5′ cloning site BglI (not destroyed); 3′ cloning site XbaI (not destroyed)
  Sequencing primers: 5′ GGTGATTCATTCTGCTAA; 3′ T7 Term
Terms and licenses: Academic/Nonprofit Terms; Industry Terms: Not Available to Industry
How to cite: pJK_proK1_amiE was a gift from Timothy Whitehead (Addgene plasmid # 59843 ; http://n2t.net/addgene:59843 ; RRID:Addgene_59843)
