[The description below was written by a language model from this plasmid's Addgene catalogue record and pLannotate feature annotations shown in this document.]
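Description:
pJK_proK1_amiE is a bacterial expression plasmid built on a heavily modified pET-29b(+) backbone and designed to express the aliphatic amidase AmiE constitutively in E. coli. According to the record, the lacI gene, lac operator and T7 promoter of the parent vector were removed by cloning a constitutive promoter cassette between the BglI and XbaI sites. The original kanamycin resistance gene was also replaced with the β-lactamase gene from pET-22b, so the 4,605 bp plasmid is selected with ampicillin. Replication relies on a ColE1/pMB1-type origin. The annotation also detects the pBR322-derived bom region and a rop gene, which normally moderates copy number, although the catalogue entry lists the plasmid as high copy. An f1 phage origin is present as well.

The payload is the amiE coding sequence from Pseudomonas aeruginosa PAO1 (PA3366), an enzyme that hydrolyses short-chain aliphatic amides and also shows acyl transferase activity in vitro. It is driven by the proK1 promoter, which the feature table does not annotate but which presumably lies in the unannotated stretch upstream of the strong T7 gene 10 ribosome binding site that immediately precedes the gene. The open reading frame is fused at its C-terminus to the backbone-encoded 6xHis tag, which permits affinity purification or detection, and it is followed by the T7 terminator. A short fragment annotated as a solubility tag between the His tag and the terminator is probably residual backbone sequence rather than a functional element. Because expression does not depend on T7 RNA polymerase or an inducer, the plasmid can be used in ordinary E. coli strains. The associated publication's title indicates that it was made to study how promoter strength, gene expression and growth rate relate to one another.
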