Features (pLannotate 1.2.2; 12 found; start..end, strand, type, name):
     12..467     +  rep_origin     f1 ori (sequence partly withheld): f1 bacteriophage origin of replication; arrow indicates direction of (+) strand synthesis
    494..551     +  promoter       AmpR promoter (fragment): bla
    560..1420    -  CDS            AmpR: β-lactamase; bla; confers resistance to ampicillin, carbenicillin, and related antibiotics
   1542..2130    +  rep_origin     ori: high-copy-number ColE1/pMB1/pBR322/pUC origin of replication
   2316..2458    -  misc_feature   bom: basis of mobility region from pBR322
   2560..2751    -  CDS            rop: Rop protein, which maintains plasmids at low copy number; rop
   2768..3148    +  CDS            YPB1_ECOLX: Protein predicted: Swiss-Prot protein existence level 4. From Escherichia coli.
   3390..3412    +  RBS            RBS: efficient ribosome binding site from bacteriophage T7 gene 10 (Olins and Rangwala, 1989)
   3420..4448    +  CDS            amiE: AMIE_PSEAE - Experimental evidence at protein level: Swiss-Prot protein existence level 1. Also exhibits in vitro acyl transferase activity, transferring the acyl moiety of short-chain amides to hydroxylamine to form hydroxamates. From Pseudomonas aeruginosa (strain ATCC 15692 / DSM 22644 / CIP 104116 / JCM 14847 / LMG 12228 / 1C / PRS 101 / PAO1).
   4449..4466    +  CDS            9xHis (fragment): 9xHis affinity tag
   4476..4525    +  CDS            SET1 (fragment): solubility-enhancement tag derived from T7 phage gene 10B
   4533..4580    +  terminator     T7 terminator: transcription terminator for bacteriophage T7 RNA polymerase
>Addgene plasmid #59843 | pJK_proK1_amiE | depositor full sequence | sequence record 95478 | pJK_proK1_amiE sequence 4605 bps
TGGCGAATGGG
[124 nt withheld, positions 12-135]
C
[91 nt withheld, positions 137-227]
A
[49 nt withheld, positions 229-277]
CCTTTGACGTTGGAGTCCACGTTCTTT
[37 nt withheld, positions 305-341]
ACCCTATCTCGGTCTATTCTTTTGATTTATAAGGGATTTTGCCGATTTCGGCCTATTGGTTAAAAAATGA
GCTGATTTAACAAAAATTTAACGCGAATTTTAACAAAATATTAACGTTTACAATTTCAGGTGGCACTTTT
CGGGGAAATGTGCGCGGAACCCCTATTTGTTTATTTTTCTAAATACATTCAAATATGTATCCGCTCATGA
ATTAATTCTTACCAATGCTTAATCAGTGAGGCACCTATCTCAGCGATCTGTCTATTTCGTTCATCCATAG
TTGCCTGACTCCCCGTCGTGTAGATAACTACGATACGGGAGGGCTTACCATCTGGCCCCAGTGCTGCAAT
GATACCGCGAGACCCACGCTCACCGGCTCCAGATTTATCAGCAATAAACCAGCCAGCCGGAAGGGCCGAG
CGCAGAAGTGGTCCTGCAACTTTATCCGCCTCCATCCAGTCTATTAATTGTTGCCGGGAAGCTAGAGTAA
GTAGTTCGCCAGTTAATAGTTTGCGCAACGTTGTTGCCATTGCTGCAGGCATCGTGGTGTCACGCTCGTC
GTTTGGTATGGCTTCATTCAGCTCCGGTTCCCAACGATCAAGGCGAGTTACATGATCCCCCATGTTGTGC
AAAAAAGCGGTTAGCTCCTTCGGTCCTCCGATCGTTGTCAGAAGTAAGTTGGCCGCAGTGTTATCACTCA
TGGTTATGGCAGCACTGCATAATTCTCTTACTGTCATGCCATCCGTAAGATGCTTTTCTGTGACTGGTGA
GTACTCAACCAAGTCATTCTGAGAATAGTGTATGCGGCGACCGAGTTGCTCTTGCCCGGCGTCAATACGG
GATAATACCGCGCCACATAGCAGAACTTTAAAAGTGCTCATCATTGGAAAACGTTCTTCGGGGCGAAAAC
TCTCAAGGATCTTACCGCTGTTGAGATCCAGTTCGATGTAACCCACTCGTGCACCCAACTGATCTTCAGC
ATCTTTTACTTTCACCAGCGTTTCTGGGTGAGCAAAAACAGGAAGGCAAAATGCCGCAAAAAAGGGAATA
AGGGCGACACGGAAATGTTGAATACTCATAACACCCCTTGTATTACTGTTTATGTAAGCAGACAGTTTTA
TTGTTCATGACCAAAATCCCTTAACGTGAGTTTTCGTTCCACTGAGCGTCAGACCCCGTAGAAAAGATCA
AAGGATCTTCTTGAGATCCTTTTTTTCTGCGCGTAATCTGCTGCTTGCAAACAAAAAAACCACCGCTACC
AGCGGTGGTTTGTTTGCCGGATCAAGAGCTACCAACTCTTTTTCCGAAGGTAACTGGCTTCAGCAGAGCG
CAGATACCAAATACTGTCCTTCTAGTGTAGCCGTAGTTAGGCCACCACTTCAAGAACTCTGTAGCACCGC
CTACATACCTCGCTCTGCTAATCCTGTTACCAGTGGCTGCTGCCAGTGGCGATAAGTCGTGTCTTACCGG
GTTGGACTCAAGACGATAGTTACCGGATAAGGCGCAGCGGTCGGGCTGAACGGGGGGTTCGTGCACACAG
CCCAGCTTGGAGCGAACGACCTACACCGAACTGAGATACCTACAGCGTGAGCTATGAGAAAGCGCCACGC
TTCCCGAAGGGAGAAAGGCGGACAGGTATCCGGTAAGCGGCAGGGTCGGAACAGGAGAGCGCACGAGGGA
GCTTCCAGGGGGAAACGCCTGGTATCTTTATAGTCCTGTCGGGTTTCGCCACCTCTGACTTGAGCGTCGA
TTTTTGTGATGCTCGTCAGGGGGGCGGAGCCTATGGAAAAACGCCAGCAACGCGGCCTTTTTACGGTTCC
TGGCCTTTTGCTGGCCTTTTGCTCACATGTTCTTTCCTGCGTTATCCCCTGATTCTGTGGATAACCGTAT
TACCGCCTTTGAGTGAGCTGATACCGCTCGCCGCAGCCGAACGACCGAGCGCAGCGAGTCAGTGAGCGAG
GAAGCGGAAGAGCGCCTGATGCGGTATTTTCTCCTTACGCATCTGTGCGGTATTTCACACCGCATATATG
GTGCACTCTCAGTACAATCTGCTCTGATGCCGCATAGTTAAGCCAGTATACACTCCGCTATCGCTACGTG
ACTGGGTCATGGCTGCGCCCCGACACCCGCCAACACCCGCTGACGCGCCCTGACGGGCTTGTCTGCTCCC
GGCATCCGCTTACAGACAAGCTGTGACCGTCTCCGGGAGCTGCATGTGTCAGAGGTTTTCACCGTCATCA
CCGAAACGCGCGAGGCAGCTGCGGTAAAGCTCATCAGCGTGGTCGTGAAGCGATTCACAGATGTCTGCCT
GTTCATCCGCGTCCAGCTCGTTGAGTTTCTCCAGAAGCGTTAATGTCTGGCTTCTGATAAAGCGGGCCAT
GTTAAGGGCGGTTTTTTCCTGTTTGGTCACTGATGCCTCCGTGTAAGGGGGATTTCTGTTCATGGGGGTA
ATGATACCGATGAAACGAGAGAGGATGCTCACGATACGGGTTACTGATGATGAACATGCCCGGTTACTGG
AACGTTGTGAGGGTAAACAACTGGCGGTATGGATGCGGCGGGACCAGAGAAAAATCACTCAGGGTCAATG
CCAGCGCTTCGTTAATACAGATGTAGGTGTTCCACAGGGTAGCCAGCAGCATCCTGCGATGCAGATCCGG
AACATAATGGTGCAGGGCGCTGACTTCCGCGTTTCCAGACTTTACGAAACACGGAAACCGAAGACCATTC
ATGTTGTTGCTCAGGTCGCAGACGTTTTGCAGCAGCAGTCGCTTCACGTTCGCTCGCGTATCGGTGATTC
ATTCTGCTAACCAGTAAGGCAACCCCGCCAGCCTAGCCGGGTCCTCAACGACAGGAGCACGATCATGCGC
ACCCGTGGGGCCGCCATGCCGGCCACAGCTAACACCACGTCGTCCCTATCTGCTGCCCTAGGTCTATGAG
TGGTTGCTGGATAACTTTACTGGCATGCATAAGGCTCGTAATATATATTCAGGGAGACCACAACGGTTTC
CCTCTACAAATAATTTTGTTTAACTTTCTAGAAATAATTTTGTTTAACTTTAAGAAGGAGATATACATAT
GAGACATGGCGATATTAGCTCGTCAAATGATACCGTAGGCGTAGCCGTGGTGAATTACAAGATGCCGCGT
TTACATACTGCTGCTGAAGTCCTGGATAATGCCCGCAAAATTGCGGAAATGATCGTTGGTATGAAGCAAG
GTCTGCCGGGCATGGATCTGGTTGTGTTTCCTGAATATTCTTTACAGGGTATTATGTACGACCCTGCTGA
AATGATGGAAACAGCCGTGGCGATTCCAGGCGAAGAAACGGAAATCTTTAGCCGTGCTTGTAGAAAAGCA
AATGTTTGGGGTGTGTTCTCCCTGACCGGCGAACGTCATGAAGAACACCCTAGAAAGGCACCATACAACA
CTCTGGTCTTGATCGATAACAACGGTGAAATCGTACAAAAGTACAGAAAGATCATCCCATGGTGTCCGAT
TGAAGGCTGGTATCCAGGTGGCCAGACATACGTCTCTGAAGGTCCGAAAGGCATGAAGATCTCATTAATT
ATCTGCGATGACGGTAATTATCCGGAAATTTGGAGAGATTGTGCCATGAAGGGTGCGGAATTGATCGTTC
GCTGCCAAGGCTATATGTACCCTGCTAAAGACCAACAAGTTATGATGGCTAAGGCAATGGCCTGGGCGAA
TAACTGTTATGTCGCTGTAGCAAACGCTGCAGGTTTTGATGGCGTTTATAGCTACTTCGGTCATAGTGCC
ATTATCGGTTTTGACGGCCGTACTCTGGGTGAATGCGGCGAAGAAGAAATGGGCATTCAATACGCGCAGT
TGTCTCTGTCACAAATCCGCGATGCCCGTGCGAATGACCAAAGTCAGAACCATTTGTTTAAAATCTTGCA
CAGAGGTTACTCCGGTTTGCAGGCTTCGGGCGATGGCGACCGTGGTCTGGCAGAATGCCCATTTGAATTC
TACCGTACCTGGGTTACTGATGCTGAAAAGGCAAGAGAAAACGTGGAACGCCTGACTCGCTCCACAACAG
GTGTCGCCCAATGCCCAGTAGGTCGTCTGCCGTATGAAGGCCTCGAGCACCACCACCACCACCACTGAGA
TCCGGCTGCTAACAAAGCCCGAAAGGAAGCTGAGTTGGCTGCTGCCACCGCTGAGCAATAACTAGCATAA
CCCCTTGGGGCCTCTAAACGGGTCTTGAGGGGTTTTTTGCTGAAAGGAGGAACTATATCCGGAT
