>Addgene plasmid #59843 | pJK_proK1_amiE | addgene partial sequence | sequence record 99141 | pJFRC-F 5'-ATAATGGTGCAGGGCGCTGAC-3'
ACCATTCATGTTGTTGCTCAGGTCGCAGACGTTTTGCAGCAGCAGTCGCTTCACGTTCGCTCGCGTATCG
GTGATTCATTCTGCTAACCAGTAAGGCAACCCCGCCAGCCTAGCCGGGTCCTCAACGACAGGAGCACGAT
CATGCGCACCCGTGGGGCCGCCATGCCGGCCACAGCTAACACCACGTCGTCCCTATCTGCTGCCCTAGGT
CTATGAGTGGTTGCTGGATAACTTTACTGGCATGCATAAGGCTCGTAATATATATTCAGGGAGACCACAA
CGGTTTCCCTCTACAAATAATTTTGTTTAACTTTCTAGAAATAATTTTGTTTAACTTTAAGAAGGAGATA
TACATATGAGACATGGCGATATTAGCTCGTCAAATGATACCGTAGGCGTAGCCGTGGTGAATTACAAGAT
GCCGCGTTTACATACTGCTGCTGAAGTCCTGGATAATGCCCGCAAAATTGCGGAAATGATCGTTGGTATG
AAGCAAGGTCTGCCGGGCATGGATCTGGTTGTGTTTCCTGAATATTCTTTACAGGGTATTATGTACGACC
CTGCTGAAATGATGGAAACAGCCGTGGCGATTCCAGGCGAAGAAACGGAAATCTTTAGCCGTGCTTGTAG
AAAAGCAAATGTTTGGGGTGTGTTCTCCCTGACCGGCGAACGTCATGAAGAACACCCTAGAAAGGCACCA
TACAACACTCTGGTCTTGATCGATAACAACGGTGAAATCGTACAAAAGTACAGAAAGATCATCCCATGGT
GTCCGATTGAAGGCTGGTATCCAGGTGGCCAGACATACGTCTCTGAAGGTCCGAAAGGCATGAAGATCTC
ATTAATTATCTGCGATGACGGTAATTA
