>Addgene plasmid #59843 | pJK_proK1_amiE | addgene partial sequence | sequence record 99152 | T7term 5'-GCTAGTTATTGCTCAGCGG-3'
GCAGCCGGATCTCAGTGGTGGTGGTGGTGGTGCTCGAGGCCTTCATACGGCAGACGACCTACTGGGCATT
GGGCGACACCTGTTGTGGAGCGAGTCAGGCGTTCCACGTTTTCTCTTGCCTTTTCAGCATCAGTAACCCA
GGTACGGTAGAATTCAAATGGGCATTCTGCCAGACCACGGTCGCCATCGCCCGAAGCCTGCAAACCGGAG
TAACCTCTGTGCAAGATTTTAAACAAATGGTTCTGACTTTGGTCATTCGCACGGGCATCGCGGATTTGTG
ACAGAGACAACTGCGCGTATTGAATGCCCATTTCTTCTTCGCCGCATTCACCCAGAGTACGGCCGTCAAA
ACCGATAATGGCACTATGACCGAAGTAGCTATAAACGCCATCAAAACCTGCAGCGTTTGCTACAGCGACA
TAACAGTTATTCGCCCAGGCCATTGCCTTAGCCATCATAACTTGTTGGTCTTTAGCAGGGTACATATAGC
CTTGGCAGCGAACGATCAATTCCGCACCCTTCATGGCACAATCTCTCCAAATTTCCGGATAATTACCGTC
ATCGCAGATAATTAATGAGATCTTCATGCCTTTCGGACCTTCAGAGACGTATGTCTGGCCACCTGGATAC
CAGCCTTCAATCGGACACCATGGGATGATCTTTCTGTACTTTTGTACGATTTCACCGTTGTTATCGATCA
AGACCAGAGTGTTGTATGGTGCCTTTCTAGGGTGTTCTTCATGACGTTCGCCGGTCAGGGAGAACACACC
CCAAACATTTGCTTTTCTACAAGCACGGCTAAAGATTTCCGTTTCTTCGCCTGGAATCGCCACGGCTGTT
TCCATCATTTCAGCAGGGTCGTACATAATACCCTGTAAAG
